Addgene plasmid #170474: pDM_N1_400
Purpose: To amplify transcription template containing LacI operators
Depositing lab: Laura Finzi. Depositing organization: Emory University. Publication: Positive supercoiling favors transcription elongation through lac repressor-mediated DNA loops. Xu W, Yan Y, Artsimovitch I, Dunlap D, Finzi L. Nucleic Acids Res. 2022 Mar 21;50(5):2826-2835. doi: 10.1093/nar/gkac093. PubMed 35188572.
Backbone
  Vector backbone: pBR322
  Vector type: Bacterial Expression
Growth in bacteria
  Bacterial resistance: Ampicillin and Tetracycline, 100 & 10 μg/mL
  Growth temperature: 37°C
  Growth strain: DH5alpha
  Copy number: High Copy
Gene/Insert
  Gene/Insert name: T7A1, O-, O1, Lambda t1 in modified lacZ fragment
  Species: Synthetic
  Mutation: diminished hairpins near O1 and diminished latent promoters near Lambda T1 terminator
  Promoter: T7A1
  Cloning method: Gibson Cloning
Terms and licenses: Academic/Nonprofit Terms; Industry Terms: Not Available to Industry
Depositor comments: LacI operators separated by 400 base pairs.
How to cite: pDM_N1_400 was a gift from Laura Finzi (Addgene plasmid # 170474 ; http://n2t.net/addgene:170474 ; RRID:Addgene_170474)
