[The description below was written by a language model from this plasmid's Addgene catalogue record and pLannotate feature annotations shown in this document.]
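Description:
pDM_N1_400 is a 5,848-nt bacterial plasmid built on the pBR322 backbone that serves as a source of DNA for amplifying a defined in vitro transcription template, rather than as a protein expression vector. It replicates in E. coli from the ColE1/pMB1-type origin and retains the rop gene, although the catalogue lists it as high copy. Both pBR322 markers are intact: the β-lactamase gene with its own promoter for ampicillin resistance, and the tetracycline efflux gene driven by the tet promoter. Short fragments of the pBR322 basis-of-mobility region flank the insert, which suggests that the synthetic cassette was placed within that part of the backbone by Gibson assembly.

The insert is a synthetic arrangement set in a modified lacZ fragment. It comprises the T7A1 promoter (a strong phage promoter recognised by E. coli RNA polymerase), two LacI binding positions recorded as "O-" and O1, and the lambda t1 terminator. According to the depositor, the operators are 400 bp apart. The sequence was also altered to reduce hairpins near O1 and latent promoters near the terminator. The automated annotation detects several lacZ fragments and only one canonical lac operator. It does not call the T7A1 promoter, the second operator site or the terminator, so their positions cannot be read from the feature table. A short match to a predicted Plasmodium protein is probably a spurious annotation.

Templates amplified from this plasmid allow transcription from T7A1 to run through a region that lac repressor can bind and loop. The associated study used such templates to examine how DNA supercoiling affects elongation through LacI-mediated loops.
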