Features (pLannotate 1.2.2; 15 found; start..end, strand, type, name):
     39..1229    +  CDS            TcR: tetracycline efflux protein; tet; confers resistance to tetracycline
   1471..1851    -  CDS            YPB1_ECOLX: Protein predicted: Swiss-Prot protein existence level 4. From Escherichia coli.
   1868..2059    +  CDS            rop: Rop protein, which maintains plasmids at low copy number; rop
   2161..2180    +  misc_feature   bom (fragment): basis of mobility region from pBR322
   2186..2279    +  CDS            lacZ (fragment): β-galactosidase; lacZ
   2363..2949    +  CDS            lacZ (fragment): β-galactosidase; lacZ
   2993..3009    +  protein_bind   lac operator: The lac repressor binds to the lac operator to inhibit transcription in E. coli. This inhibition can be relieved by adding lactose or isopropyl-β-D-thiogalactopyranoside (IPTG). lac repressor encoded by lacI
   3098..3487    +  CDS            lacZ (fragment): BGAL_ECOLI - Experimental evidence at protein level: Swiss-Prot protein existence level 1. From Escherichia coli (strain K12).
   3598..3654    +  CDS            YDH2_PLAFS (fragment): Protein predicted: Swiss-Prot protein existence level 4. From Plasmodium falciparum (isolate fcm17 / Senegal).
   3691..3717    +  misc_feature   bom (fragment): basis of mobility region from pBR322
   3750..3788    +  misc_feature   bom (fragment): basis of mobility region from pBR322
   3974..4562    -  rep_origin     ori: high-copy-number ColE1/pMB1/pBR322/pUC origin of replication
   4733..5593    -  CDS            AmpR: β-lactamase; bla; confers resistance to ampicillin, carbenicillin, and related antibiotics
   5594..5698    -  promoter       AmpR promoter: bla
   5811..5839    +  promoter       tet promoter: E. coli promoter for tetracycline efflux protein gene
>Addgene plasmid #170474 | pDM_N1_400 | addgene full sequence | sequence record 336814 | Addgene NGS Result
TATCACAGTTAAATTGCTAACGCAGTCAGGCACCGTGTATGAAATCTAACAATGCGCTCATCGTCATCCT
CGGCACCGTCACCCTGGATGCTGTAGGCATAGGCTTGGTTATGCCGGTACTGCCGGGCCTCTTGCGGGAT
ATCGTCCATTCCGACAGCATCGCCAGTCACTATGGCGTGCTGCTAGCGCTATATGCGTTGATGCAATTTC
TATGCGCACCCGTTCTCGGAGCACTGTCCGACCGCTTTGGCCGCCGCCCAGTCCTGCTCGCTTCGCTACT
TGGAGCCACTATCGACTACGCGATCATGGCGACCACACCCGTCCTGTGGATCCTCTACGCCGGACGCATC
GTGGCCGGCATCACCGGCGCCACAGGTGCGGTTGCTGGCGCCTATATCGCCGACATCACCGATGGGGAAG
ATCGGGCTCGCCACTTCGGGCTCATGAGCGCTTGTTTCGGCGTGGGTATGGTGGCAGGCCCCGTGGCCGG
GGGACTGTTGGGCGCCATCTCCTTGCATGCACCATTCCTTGCGGCGGCGGTGCTCAACGGCCTCAACCTA
CTACTGGGCTGCTTCCTAATGCAGGAGTCGCATAAGGGAGAGCGTCGACCGATGCCCTTGAGAGCCTTCA
ACCCAGTCAGCTCCTTCCGGTGGGCGCGGGGCATGACTATCGTCGCCGCACTTATGACTGTCTTCTTTAT
CATGCAACTCGTAGGACAGGTGCCGGCAGCGCTCTGGGTCATTTTCGGCGAGGACCGCTTTCGCTGGAGC
GCGACGATGATCGGCCTGTCGCTTGCGGTATTCGGAATCTTGCACGCCCTCGCTCAAGCCTTCGTCACTG
GTCCCGCCACCAAACGTTTCGGCGAGAAGCAGGCCATTATCGCCGGCATGGCGGCCGACGCGCTGGGCTA
CGTCTTGCTGGCGTTCGCGACGCGAGGCTGGATGGCCTTCCCCATTATGATTCTTCTCGCTTCCGGCGGC
ATCGGGATGCCCGCGTTGCAGGCCATGCTGTCCAGGCAGGTAGATGACGACCATCAGGGACAGCTTCAAG
GATCGCTCGCGGCTCTTACCAGCCTAACTTCGATCATTGGACCGCTGATCGTCACGGCGATTTATGCCGC
CTCGGCGAGCACATGGAACGGGTTGGCATGGATTGTAGGCGCCGCCCTATACCTTGTCTGCCTCCCCGCG
TTGCGTCGCGGTGCATGGAGCCGGGCCACCTCGACCTGAATGGAAGCCGGCGGCACCTCGCTAACGGATT
CACCACTCCAAGAATTGGAGCCAATCAATTCTTGCGGAGAACTGTGAATGCGCAAACCAACCCTTGGCAG
AACGTATCCATCGCGTCCGCCATCTCCAGCAGCCGCACGCGGCGCATCTCGGGCAGCGTTGGGTCCTGGC
CACGGGTGCGCATGATCGTGCTCCTGTCGTTGAGGACCCGGCTAGGCTGGCGGGGTTGCCTTACTGGTTA
GCAGAATGAATCACCGATACGCGAGCGAACGTGAAGCGACTGCTGCTGCAAAACGTCTGCGACCTGAGCA
ACAACATGAATGGTCTTCGGTTTCCGTGTTTCGTAAAGTCTGGAAACGCGGAAGTCAGCGCCCTGCACCA
TTATGTTCCGGATCTGCATCGCAGGATGCTGCTGGCTACCCTGTGGAACACCTACATCTGTATTAACGAA
GCGCTGGCATTGACCCTGAGTGATTTTTCTCTGGTCCCGCCGCATCCATACCGCCAGTTGTTTACCCTCA
CAACGTTCCAGTAACCGGGCATGTTCATCATCAGTAACCCGTATCGTGAGCATCCTCTCTCGTTTCATCG
GTATCATTACCCCCATGAACAGAAATCCCCCTTACACGGAGGCATCAGTGACCAAACAGGAAAAAACCGC
CCTTAACATGGCCCGCTTTATCAGAAGCCAGACATTAACGCTTCTGGAGAAACTCAACGAGCTGGACGCG
GATGAACAGGCAGACATCTGTGAATCGCTTCACGACCACGCTGATGAGCTTTACCGCAGCTGCCTCGCGC
GTTTCGGTGATGACGGTGAAAACCTCTGACACATGCAGCTCCCGGAGACGGTCACAGCTTGTCTGTAAGC
GGATGCCGGGAGCAGACAAGCCCGTCAGGGCGCGTCAGCGGGTGTTGGCAGGTGTCGGGGCGCAGCCATG
ACCCAGTCACCCCATGGTGCAGTATGAAGGCGGCGGAGCCGACACCACGGCCACCGATATTATTTGCCCG
ATGTACGCGCGCGTGGATGAAGACCAGCCCTTCCCGGCTTTATCAAAAAGAGTATTGACTTAAAGTCTAA
CCTATAGGATACTTACAGCGATGGAGAGGTGTAGTGGTAACCAGAAGATAATATGGCTTTCGCTACCTGG
AGAGACGCGCCCGCTGATCCTTTGCGAATACGCCCACGCGATGGGTAACAGTCTTGGCGGTTTCGCTAAA
TACTGGCAGGCGTTTCGTCAGTATCCCCGTTTACAGGGCGGCTTCGTCTGGGACTGGGTGGATCAGTCGC
TGATTAAATATGATGAAAACGGCAACCCGTGGTACCGGCTTACGGCGGTGATTTTTGCGATACGCCGAAC
GTCGATCGAGCTCAACGCAATTATCGCCAGTTCTGTATGAACGGTCTGGTCTTTGCCGACCGCACGTCGC
ATCCAGCGCTGACGGAAGCAAAACACCAGCAGCAGTTTTTCAGTTCCGTTTATCCGGGCAAACCATCGAA
GTGACCAGCGAATACCTGTTCCGTCATAGCGATAACGAGCTCCTGCACTGGATGGTGGCGCTGGATGGTA
AGCCGCTGGCAAGCGGTGAAGTGCCTCTGGATGTCGCTCCACAAGGTAAACAGTTGATTGAACTGTCTGA
ACTACCGCAGCCGGAGAGCGCCGGGCAACTCTGGCTCACAGTACGCGTAGTGCAACCGAACGCGACCGCA
TGGTCAGAACTAGATGTACAGAAGTCAGATTAGCAGTAGCGTCTGGCGGAAATTGTGAGCGGATAACAAT
TAAACCTCAGTGTGACGCTCCCCGCCGCGTCCCACGCCATCCCGCATCTGACCACCAGCGAAATGGATTT
TTGCACTCGAGCTGGGTAATAAGCGTTGGCCCCGACAACTCCATCTGCTTCTTCCGTGCGAGATGTGGAT
TGGCGATAAAAAACAACTGCTGACGCCGCTGCGCGATCAGTTCACCCGTGCACCGCTGGATAACGACATT
GGCGTAAGTGAAGCGACCCGCATTGACCCTAACGCCTGGGTCGAACACTGGAAGGCGGCGGGCCATTACC
AGGCCGAAGCAGCGCGCCGCTTGCGATTTCGACCAACAGCTGCTGATGCGGTGCTGATTACGACCGCTCA
CGCGTGGCAGCATCAGGGGAAAACCTTATTTATCAGCCGGAAGCACCGTGTAACTTCCAGGACATCTATG
ATGGCGATTACCGTTGATGTTGAAGTGGCGAGCGATACACCGCATCCGGCGCGGATTTCTGAAAAGATGT
CGTGCTACTCCATACTCGGGGTCCTGTATGGGCTCGGATTAGCGGCCGCAAGAAAACTATCCCGACCGCC
TTACTGCCGCCTGTTTTGACCGCTGGGATCTGCTGTAACAGAGCATTAGCGCAAGGTGATTTTTGTCTTC
TTGCGCTAATTTTTTCCACTGGATCTACAGAAGCGCGATTGTCGGGCACAGGCTTAACTATGCGGCATCA
GAGCAGACAGAGTACGACGATTTGCGATGGAACTTGGAGATACCGCACAGATGCGTAAGGAGAAAATACC
GCATCAGGCGCTCTTCCGCTTCCTCGCTCACTGACTCGCTGCGCTCGGTCGTTCGGCTGCGGCGAGCGGT
ATCAGCTCACTCAAAGGCGGTAATACGGTTATCCACAGAATCAGGGGATAACGCAGGAAAGAACATGTGA
GCAAAAGGCCAGCAAAAGGCCAGGAACCGTAAAAAGGCCGCGTTGCTGGCGTTTTTCCATAGGCTCCGCC
CCCCTGACGAGCATCACAAAAATCGACGCTCAAGTCAGAGGTGGCGAAACCCGACAGGACTATAAAGATA
CCAGGCGTTTCCCCCTGGAAGCTCCCTCGTGCGCTCTCCTGTTCCGACCCTGCCGCTTACCGGATACCTG
TCCGCCTTTCTCCCTTCGGGAAGCGTGGCGCTTTCTCATAGCTCACGCTGTAGGTATCTCAGTTCGGTGT
AGGTCGTTCGCTCCAAGCTGGGCTGTGTGCACGAACCCCCCGTTCAGCCCGACCGCTGCGCCTTATCCGG
TAACTATCGTCTTGAGTCCAACCCGGTAAGACACGACTTATCGCCACTGGCAGCAGCCACTGGTAACAGG
ATTAGCAGAGCGAGGTATGTAGGCGGTGCTACAGAGTTCTTGAAGTGGTGGCCTAACTACGGCTACACTA
GAAGGACAGTATTTGGTATCTGCGCTCTGCTGAAGCCAGTTACCTTCGGAAAAAGAGTTGGTAGCTCTTG
ATCCGGCAAACAAACCACCGCTGGTAGCGGTGGTTTTTTTGTTTGCAAGCAGCAGATTACGCGCAGAAAA
AAAGGATCTCAAGAAGATCCTTTGATCTTTTCTACGGGGTCTGACGCTCAGTGGAACGAAAACTCACGTT
AAGGGATTTTGGTCATGAGATTATCAAAAAGGATCTTCACCTAGATCCTTTTAAATTAAAAATGAAGTTT
TAAATCAATCTAAAGTATATATGAGTAAACTTGGTCTGACAGTTACCAATGCTTAATCAGTGAGGCACCT
ATCTCAGCGATCTGTCTATTTCGTTCATCCATAGTTGCCTGACTCCCCGTCGTGTAGATAACTACGATAC
GGGAGGGCTTACCATCTGGCCCCAGTGCTGCAATGATACCGCGAGACCCACGCTCACCGGCTCCAGATTT
ATCAGCAATAAACCAGCCAGCCGGAAGGGCCGAGCGCAGAAGTGGTCCTGCAACTTTATCCGCCTCCATC
CAGTCTATTAATTGTTGCCGGGAAGCTAGAGTAAGTAGTTCGCCAGTTAATAGTTTGCGCAACGTTGTTG
CCATTGCTGCAGGCATCGTGGTGTCACGCTCGTCGTTTGGTATGGCTTCATTCAGCTCCGGTTCCCAACG
ATCAAGGCGAGTTACATGATCCCCCATGTTGTGCAAAAAAGCGGTTAGCTCCTTCGGTCCTCCGATCGTT
GTCAGAAGTAAGTTGGCCGCAGTGTTATCACTCATGGTTATGGCAGCACTGCATAATTCTCTTACTGTCA
TGCCATCCGTAAGATGCTTTTCTGTGACTGGTGAGTACTCAACCAAGTCATTCTGAGAATAGTGTATGCG
GCGACCGAGTTGCTCTTGCCCGGCGTCAACACGGGATAATACCGCGCCACATAGCAGAACTTTAAAAGTG
CTCATCATTGGAAAACGTTCTTCGGGGCGAAAACTCTCAAGGATCTTACCGCTGTTGAGATCCAGTTCGA
TGTAACCCACTCGTGCACCCAACTGATCTTCAGCATCTTTTACTTTCACCAGCGTTTCTGGGTGAGCAAA
AACAGGAAGGCAAAATGCCGCAAAAAAGGGAATAAGGGCGACACGGAAATGTTGAATACTCATACTCTTC
CTTTTTCAATATTATTGAAGCATTTATCAGGGTTATTGTCTCATGAGCGGATACATATTTGAATGTATTT
AGAAAAATAAACAAATAGGGGTTCCGCGCACATTTCCCCGAAAAGTGCCACCTGACGTCTAAGAAACCAT
TATTATCATGACATTAACCTATAAAAATAGGCGTATCACGAGGCCCTTTCGTCTTCAAGAATTCTCATGT
TTGACAGCTTATCATCGATAAGCTTTAATGCGGTAGTT
